Addgene plasmid #236519: GFP-mCGNL1
Purpose: For expression of mParacingulin L1 in mammalian cells
Depositing lab: Sandra Citi. Depositing organization: University of Geneva. Publication: Cingulin and paracingulin tether myosins-2 to junctions to mechanoregulate the plasma membrane. Rouaud F, Huang W, Flinois A, Jain K, Vasileva E, Di Mattia T, Mauperin M, Parry DAD, Dugina V, Chaponnier C, Mean I, Montessuit S, Mutero-Maeda A, Yan J, Citi S. J Cell Biol. 2023 Jul 3;222(7):e202208065. doi: 10.1083/jcb.202208065. Epub 2023 May 19. PubMed 37204781.
Backbone
  Vector backbone: pCDNA3.1A(zeo+)
  Vector type: Mammalian Expression
  Selectable markers: Zeocin
Growth in bacteria
  Bacterial resistance: Ampicillin, 100 μg/mL
  Growth temperature: 37°C
  Growth strain: DH5alpha
  Copy number: High Copy
Gene/Insert
  Gene/Insert name: CGNL1
  Species: M. musculus (mouse)
  Insert size (bp): 4620
  Mutation: WT
  Entrez Gene: Cgnl1 (a.k.a. Jacop, AI503810, 4933421H10Rik, 9930020M10Rik)
  Tag / fusion protein: GFP (N terminal on insert)
  Cloning method: Restriction Enzyme; 5′ cloning site EcoR1 (unknown if destroyed); 3′ cloning site Not1 (unknown if destroyed)
Terms and licenses: Academic/Nonprofit Terms; Industry Terms: Not Available to Industry
Depositor comments: S2799 (Plasmid collection number)
How to cite: GFP-mCGNL1 was a gift from Sandra Citi (Addgene plasmid # 236519 ; http://n2t.net/addgene:236519 ; RRID:Addgene_236519)
