[The description below was written by a language model from this plasmid's Addgene catalogue record and pLannotate feature annotations shown in this document.]
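Description:
GFP-mCGNL1 is a mammalian expression plasmid built on a pcDNA3.1 zeocin-type backbone for producing mouse paracingulin (Cgnl1, also known as Jacop) as an N-terminal GFP fusion. The sequenced plasmid is about 9.6 kb. It is maintained in E. coli through a high-copy ColE1/pUC origin with an ampicillin resistance gene (β-lactamase under its own promoter), and it also carries an f1 phage origin. A second marker cassette places the Sh ble gene under tandem SV40 early and bacterial EM7 promoters, followed by an SV40 polyadenylation signal, so that transfected mammalian cells can be selected with Zeocin.

The expression unit is driven by the human cytomegalovirus immediate-early enhancer and promoter, with a T7 promoter just downstream. EGFP is read first and is followed almost directly by the wild-type mouse Cgnl1 coding sequence, and the transcript ends at the bovine growth hormone polyadenylation signal. The catalogue gives an insert size of 4,620 bp, which roughly matches the EGFP and Cgnl1 coding regions together (the annotated Cgnl1 segment alone is about 3.9 kb). The insert is recorded as cloned between EcoRI and NotI sites. Short annotated fragments of lacI, the lac promoter/operator, an HIV-1 LTR and bom look like backbone remnants or partial sequence matches rather than functional parts of the design.

Paracingulin is a cytoplasmic protein of apical junctions, thought to help link tight junctions to the actin-based cytoskeleton. The plasmid is intended for expressing fluorescently tagged paracingulin in cultured mammalian cells. The associated study concerns how cingulin and paracingulin tether myosin-2 to junctions, which fits uses such as localisation imaging or interaction experiments with the tagged protein.
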