Features (pLannotate 1.2.2; 22 found; start..end, strand, type, name):
      1..589     +  rep_origin     ori: high-copy-number ColE1/pMB1/pBR322/pUC origin of replication
    772..864     +  CDS            lacI (fragment): lac repressor; lacI; The lac repressor binds to the lac operator to inhibit transcription in E. coli. This inhibition can be relieved by adding lactose or isopropyl-β-D-thiogalactopyranoside (IPTG).
    877..898     +  protein_bind   CAP binding site: CAP binding activates transcription in the presence of cAMP. E. coli catabolite activator protein
    913..943     +  promoter       lac promoter: promoter for the E. coli lac operon
    951..967     +  protein_bind   lac operator: The lac repressor binds to the lac operator to inhibit transcription in E. coli. This inhibition can be relieved by adding lactose or isopropyl-β-D-thiogalactopyranoside (IPTG). lac repressor encoded by lacI
   1040..1161    -  polyA_signal   SV40 poly(A) signal: SV40 polyadenylation signal
   1156..1281    -  CDS            ble (fragment): BLE_KLEPN - Experimental evidence at protein level: Swiss-Prot protein existence level 1. Binding protein with a strong affinity to the bleomycin family of antibiotics. Binds to CL990; an antimitotic-antibiotic compound. From Klebsiella pneumoniae.
   1291..1665    -  CDS            BleoR: antibiotic-binding protein; Sh ble from Streptoalloteichus hindustanus; confers resistance to bleomycin, phleomycin, and Zeocin™
   1684..1731    -  promoter       EM7 promoter: synthetic bacterial promoter&nbsp
   1779..2108    -  promoter       SV40 promoter: SV40 enhancer and early promoter
   2122..2550    -  rep_origin     f1 ori (sequence partly withheld): f1 bacteriophage origin of replication; arrow indicates direction of (+) strand synthesis
   2571..2592    -  promoter       SV40 promoter (fragment): SV40 enhancer and early promoter
   2596..2820    -  polyA_signal   bGH poly(A) signal: bovine growth hormone polyadenylation signal
   2874..6764    -  CDS            Cgnl1: CGNL1_MOUSE - Also known as Jacop, Kiaa1749. Experimental evidence at protein level: Swiss-Prot protein existence level 1. May be involved in anchoring the apical junctional complex, especially tight junctions, to actin-based cytoskeletons. From Mus musculus (Mouse).
   6774..7490    -  CDS            EGFP: EGFP is a basic (constitutively fluorescent) green fluorescent protein published in 1996, derived from Aequorea victoria. It is reported to be a rapidly-maturing weak dimer with moderate acid sensitivity.
   7567..7585    -  promoter       T7 promoter: promoter for bacteriophage T7 RNA polymerase
   7601..7634    -  LTR            5' LTR (truncated) (fragment): truncated 5' long terminal repeat (LTR) from HIV-1
   7630..7833    -  promoter       CMV promoter: human cytomegalovirus (CMV) immediate early promoter
   7834..8213    -  enhancer       CMV enhancer: human cytomegalovirus immediate early enhancer
   8368..8420    +  misc_feature   bom (fragment): basis of mobility region from pBR322
   8479..8583    +  promoter       AmpR promoter: bla
   8584..9444    +  CDS            AmpR: β-lactamase; bla; confers resistance to ampicillin, carbenicillin, and related antibiotics
>Addgene plasmid #236519 | GFP-mCGNL1 | addgene full sequence | sequence record 469299 | Addgene NGS Result
TTGAGATCCTTTTTTTCTGCGCGTAATCTGCTGCTTGCAAACAAAAAAACCACCGCTACCAGCGGTGGTT
TGTTTGCCGGATCAAGAGCTACCAACTCTTTTTCCGAAGGTAACTGGCTTCAGCAGAGCGCAGATACCAA
ATACTGTTCTTCTAGTGTAGCCGTAGTTAGGCCACCACTTCAAGAACTCTGTAGCACCGCCTACATACCT
CGCTCTGCTAATCCTGTTACCAGTGGCTGCTGCCAGTGGCGATAAGTCGTGTCTTACCGGGTTGGACTCA
AGACGATAGTTACCGGATAAGGCGCAGCGGTCGGGCTGAACGGGGGGTTCGTGCACACAGCCCAGCTTGG
AGCGAACGACCTACACCGAACTGAGATACCTACAGCGTGAGCTATGAGAAAGCGCCACGCTTCCCGAAGG
GAGAAAGGCGGACAGGTATCCGGTAAGCGGCAGGGTCGGAACAGGAGAGCGCACGAGGGAGCTTCCAGGG
GGAAACGCCTGGTATCTTTATAGTCCTGTCGGGTTTCGCCACCTCTGACTTGAGCGTCGATTTTTGTGAT
GCTCGTCAGGGGGGCGGAGCCTATGGAAAAACGCCAGCAACGCGGCCTTTTTACGGTTCCTGGCCTTTTG
CTGGCCTTTTGCTCACATGTTCTTTCCTGCGTTATCCCCTGATTCTGTGGATAACCGTATTACCGCCTTT
GAGTGAGCTGATACCGCTCGCCGCAGCCGAACGACCGAGCGCAGCGAGTCAGTGAGCGAGGAAGCGGAAG
AGCGCCCAATACGCAAACCGCCTCTCCCCGCGCGTTGGCCGATTCATTAATGCAGCTGGCACGACAGGTT
TCCCGACTGGAAAGCGGGCAGTGAGCGCAACGCAATTAATGTGAGTTAGCTCACTCATTAGGCACCCCAG
GCTTTACACTTTATGCTTCCGGCTCGTATGTTGTGTGGAATTGTGAGCGGATAACAATTTCACACAGGAA
ACAGCTATGACCATGATTACGCCAAGCTCTAGCTAGAGGTCGACGGTATACAGACATGATAAGATACATT
GATGAGTTTGGACAAACCACAACTAGAATGCAGTGAAAAAAATGCTTTATTTGTGAAATTTGTGATGCTA
TTGCTTTATTTGTAACCATTATAAGCTGCAATAAACAAGTTGGGGTGGGCGAAGAACTCCAGCATGAGAT
CCCCGCGCTGGAGGATCATCCAGCCGGCGTCCCGGAAAACGATTCCGAAGCCCAACCTTTCATAGAAGGC
GGCGGTGGAATCGAAATCTCGTAGCACGTGTCAGTCCTGCTCCTCGGCCACGAAGTGCACGCAGTTGCCG
GCCGGGTCGCGCAGGGCGAACTCCCGCCCCCACGGCTGCTCGCCGATCTCGGTCATGGCCGGCCCGGAGG
CGTCCCGGAAGTTCGTGGACACGACCTCCGACCACTCGGCGTACAGCTCGTCCAGGCCGCGCACCCACAC
CCAGGCCAGGGTGTTGTCCGGCACCACCTGGTCCTGGACCGCGCTGATGAACAGGGTCACGTCGTCCCGG
ACCACACCGGCGAAGTCGTCCTCCACGAAGTCCCGGGAGAACCCGAGCCGGTCGGTCCAGAACTCGACCG
CTCCGGCGACGTCGCGCGCGGTGAGCACCGGAACGGCACTGGTCAACTTGGCCATGGTTTAGTTCCTCAC
CTTGTCGTATTATACTATGCCGATATACTATGCCGATGATTAATTGTCAACACGTGCTGATCAGATCCGA
AAATGGATATACAAGCTCCCGGGAGCTTTTTGCAAAAGCCTAGGCCTCCAAAAAAGCCTCCTCACTACTT
CTGGAATAGCTCAGAGGCAGAGGCGGCCTCGGCCTCTGCATAAATAAAAAAAATTAGTCAGCCATGGGGC
GGAGAATGGGCGGAACTGGGCGGAGTTAGGGGCGGGATGGGCGGAGTTAGGGGCGGGACTATGGTTGCTG
ACTAATTGAGATGCATGCTTTGCATACTTCTGCCTGCTGGGGAGCCTGGGGACTTTCCACACCTGGTTGC
TGACTAATTGAGATGCATGCTTTGCATACTTCTGCCTGCTGGGGAGCCTGGGGACTTTCCACACCCTAAC
TGACACACATTCCACAGAATTAATTCGCGTTAAATTTTTGTTAAATCAGCTCATTTTTTAACCAATAGGC
CGAAATCGGCAAAATCCCTTATAAATCAAAAGAATAGACCGAGATAGGGT
[37 nt withheld, positions 2221-2257]
AAAGAACGTGGACTCCAACGTCAAAGG
[49 nt withheld, positions 2285-2333]
T
[91 nt withheld, positions 2335-2425]
G
[124 nt withheld, positions 2427-2550]
GGGGATACCCCCTAGAGCCCCAGCTGGTTCTTTCCGCCTCAGAAGCCATAGAGCCCACCGCATCCCCAGC
ATGCCTGCTATTGTCTTCCCAATCCTCCCCCTTGCTGTCCTGCCCCACCCCACCCCCCAGAATAGAATGA
CACCTACTCAGACAATGCGATGCAATTTCCTCATTTTATTAGGAAAGGACAGTGGGAGTGGCACCTTCCA
GGGTCAAGGAAGGCACGGGGGAGGGGCAAACAACAGATGGCTGGCAACTAGAAGGCACAGTCGAGGCTGA
TCAGCGGGTTTAAACGGGCCCTCTAGACTCGAGCGGCCGCTCAGATCTGGCTGGCGATAGTGCTGTCTTT
GGGAAAGGCATAGCTCAGTGGGGCTTCGTAGAGGCTTCCCGCATCACTGCTGAGGTCGTCGTCGTCCGAG
TCGTCCAGTACTTTACTAGACAGTGTCTTAAGCCTTAAGCCCTTCTTCAGAGAGTTGAGCTGCCCCTGCA
GCTGCTCATTCACCCCCATCTGCTCCTCCAGCTCCCTCTGCAGCTTCTTCTTAGAACTTTCCAGTCGGTC
GATCTCCTCTTCAGCCTCCTCCACCTGGCGCTTCATGGCTTTCAGGCGCAAGCTCAGCTGGTCCTTCTGG
TCCGTCAGTGACAGATGCTCATCATCCACCTGCATCACCAGCTCCTTCACCTTCCGCTCCAGCCTTCGGT
TGCTGAGCTGCAGGTTGGCCCGATCCCTCTCCTCATTCTCCAGCCGGTCCTCCAGCTCTGCAATCCTGGC
CTCCATCTGCACCACCAGGCCCTCCTTGCTGGACCTGTAGGAACCTTCCAGGTGGATAATCCGGCTCTTT
AAGTCTTTGTTCTGTCTCTCTAGGGAAATCTTGTCACACTCTAAGTCTTGCTTGGCAGCTTTCTCCTGAA
GAAGCTCGCTCCTCATCTGCTCCATCTGTTCCCTGCTCCACGTGATCCTCTCCGACAGCAAGTCAGCGTT
GGTTCTTTCTTCTTCCAATTCAATCTCCAATTGGGACACCTTGTCCTCCATCTGCTTGATGAGTCGGCTG
CGGTCATCCTTGAGGTGGCTCTTGGCCTCCAGCTCATACTCCAGGTCCTTCAGCGACTGCTCCAGAAGCT
GCCGTTTTGTGAGCGCCTCCTCCTCAGCTCGCTGGTAGTCCTGCAACTCTTCCTCCTTGAGGCGTAACTC
ATCCTGCATCTTCGAGGCTGCCAGTCTGGCCTTTTCCACTTCCAGGCATTTCTCCTTCAGTTGTGTCTGC
ATTTCCGCAAGCTCCCGGCGGTTCTTCTCCTTATACTCGCCCAGCTGCTTCTGCAGCTCCAAAGAGGATG
TGCGGGAGGCCTCAGCAATGTCGGCCATCTCCTTCTGCAGCTTCTCGATGGTCTTGTCCAGGTGCCACCG
CTCGCTCTCCATCTCGTTCTTCAGCTTTCGCAGCTGCTCCTTCTGCTCCGCCTCGTCCCGGAGTTTCTCC
AGGAGTTCCTTCTGCTCCTGGGAGACCTGGCTCAGCTCTCTCCGAGCTTGCTCCAGCTCCTTCTCCAGCG
CCCTTCTGGCACATGTGGCTTCTTTTTCTTCCTTTCTGGCATGCACAAGGGCTTCCTCCAGCTGCTGTAC
TTCACTCTCACACTTTCGGAGTGTCTCCTTTGCTTGGGCCTCGTCACCCTTCACATCCTCCATCTGCCTC
TGTAGCTGGGCTGCCCTGCGCTCCAGCTCCGCAATCCTCCCCTGCAGCTTCTCATTCTCCTCCTTCAGCA
CTTTCTCACGCAGGTCAGCCTCCGCCTGGCTCTGCTCTGAGGAGTTGCTCCTGCTGGCCAGGACCTCAAC
ATTCTTGGTTGCCTCCTCCACACTCTCCCTGAGGGCCTGCAGCTCAGCATCGTACTGTTCCTTCAGCTTA
TCCATCTCCTGGTCATGGCTGGAAACCTCCTCCTTCAAGGCGCCCTTCAAGGCAGTCAGCTCCCGCTCCC
GCTTCCTCAAGAGATCTTCCTGTTCCTCTTTGGCAATGAGCAGATCTTGAAGGTCCTGCTTGGCTTGCAG
GAGCTCCTCAATCAGGGCTCCCTTCTCCCTGTCCTCGGATCGCTTGGTGCTGTCTAGCTCATCATGCATT
TCCGACAGCTGGTCCTGCAGGTCTCTGATCTCAGTCTGGTGCTGTTCACGCTCCATCTTCACTTGGAACA
GCTCTTCCAAGCTCTTCCTCAGCTCGCCTTCACTTTCCTCCAGCCGTCTCTGCAGGGTGGCCGTCTCCTC
CACTTGGCTCTGGTGCCGGACTCGCAGCTCTTCTAAATCCTCTCTCATTCTTTCTCGCTCCTCCTTGATG
TTCTGTTGGTTCTTCATCTCCAGTTGCAGTTGCTGCTGTAGTTCAGACACTTCTAGGATCAATTTGTTCT
TCTGATCCAATAGACTGTTGCCTTCAGAGGGAGAATTCGGAGCTTGATTGCTTCCTTGGGCACTCCCTGC
TGCTCTGGACTTCAAAGTCTGGATTTTCTCAAAGACCAGGTTCACTTTCCTTTTGGTGGCATCCTCATTG
TCTGTGCCTCCTTCTTTGAGGTAATTGTAAAGGATCTGCTTGGCGGTCTCCTCGTTCGTTTGTTGTGTGA
GCTCCTGCTGGCCCTTTAAGAGATCTGGTGTGGCCTGAGTGCTGGAGTCGGAAGGAAATGTCTTCACTGA
AATTTTCTTGGCACCAGAATCCGATGTGGCAGCCACCGCCCGGTTCTGTAACATCAACGTGGCAGTGGCT
ATTTTGATTTCTTCCTCTTTTTTATTCGGTGCTGGCAGGGAGGGGGCACATGCCCCCGTGCTTTCCTGCC
TTCCTTTGTTCAGAACTTTCCCATCTTTGTTCTGCAGGGGAGGCTTGGGGTGGGCACCTTGAGCGCCCTG
CAGCTTTGCGGGCGGGCTGCTGGGACTGTGCTTCCCACGGTGCTCCTGGGCCACTGACCTCTGCGGGAAG
ACCTGGGATGGCCGAAGGAGGTGTTCGCTAGACTTGCCCAGGTTCCTGCTGAACTCGGTGAGGTATTCTG
TGTTTCCCTGGAGACCAAATGGAAAGGCACTATCTACACTTCGGGATCTTTTCCTGTCGTCGGGATTGAT
CCTGTTTCTCTTCCCAGACCTTCCTCTTCTCTGAAGGCCAGGCTTTTGGTCAAATTTTTCAATTAACTGG
TCCACACCAGGAATTGAGCAGGTGTCGATATCCCGCCCAGTTCCTGGCAAGAAGGGAATATACCTTCTGT
TTTCATGGCGGTTGACGCTGTCGGCATGAATGGCGCATTCCTGATCATCAAGTAAAAATTTGTACAAGGA
AGTGGCAGAAGTAGGAGTCGTGGATGACGAAGAGGACCTGCGTGACCGAGCTCCATCCAGGATGGGTCCT
GCGGAATCTTGTCGCCGGAAGGGTAGCACATCTGGCCTGTTTTTCTTGGTTTCAGAATAGGCCTGTGGGC
TGGGGGCAGTTGGGGATTTCCGTCGAGGGGAAAGGGTCTCCTCTCCCACCCCCTCCTTGGCGCACCTCTG
AACGTTCACGCACACTGAGGTCTGCTTTTGGGGGTCTTCTATGACCACAGAGCTGCAGAGACGGATCGCT
GTCATGTTGGTCTTGGCTAAATCTTCCGAAGTAGGGCTGTTGGGCTGGGAACCGTAGGATTTGGGGAAGC
AGTTCCGGGACTTCTTACAGTTGGTCCCGTCCTCTGTTGCATTTCTCAGCCAGGGACTCTCGGGAGGGTG
ATGCTTCTTTGCGTTCACCTCATTCTTTTCTGGGTCATAGGGCTGCAGAAGCTCCGGGTGCCTCTGGAAG
TTGAGCACATGGGGCAGCTTCGTGGGCCCGTCTTTGCGTTCTAGAACTCCATTCCTGCCCTCGTGGAGGG
AGAACTGCTTCTGGCCTCTTAGCGGGCTGGTTTGCAGGTACGGGTTTTCTGGAAGCTGCAGTTCCTCCGG
AGTGTTCTCCTTCAACACGGTTCCATTGCTTGGATGTAGGGACAGGTTATTTATCACTGAAGATGGAAAC
GATGGCGCGTTTTCTGGGAAAGGTGTGCCTGCTAGACACCGCTCAGTGTTATTCAGGACTATATAAGGGT
GGCCATCAATTCCCTGGACCCTGATGCTGACACCATAGGAGCCTGCCTTTGAGGGCTGGGAATTCCTTGG
CTTTGGAGTGTCACCACTGGCAAGTCTCAGGTGTACCCCGTACTCCTGCTGTACGTGTTGGTATTCGCCA
AAATACAGCTCCATGCGGCCGCTCTTGTACAGCTCGTCCATGCCGAGAGTGATCCCGGCGGCGGTCACGA
ACTCCAGCAGGACCATGTGATCGCGCTTCTCGTTGGGGTCTTTGCTCAGGGCGGACTGGGTGCTCAGGTA
GTGGTTGTCGGGCAGCAGCACGGGGCCGTCGCCGATGGGGGTGTTCTGCTGGTAGTGGTCGGCGAGCTGC
ACGCTGCCGTCCTCGATGTTGTGGCGGATCTTGAAGTTCACCTTGATGCCGTTCTTCTGCTTGTCGGCCA
TGATATAGACGTTGTGGCTGTTGTAGTTGTACTCCAGCTTGTGCCCCAGGATGTTGCCGTCCTCCTTGAA
GTCGATGCCCTTCAGCTCGATGCGGTTCACCAGGGTGTCGCCCTCGAACTTCACCTCGGCGCGGGTCTTG
TAGTTGCCGTCGTCCTTGAAGAAGATGGTGCGCTCCTGGACGTAGCCTTCGGGCATGGCGGACTTGAAGA
AGTCGTGCTGCTTCATGTGGTCGGGGTAGCGGCTGAAGCACTGCACGCCGTAGGTCAGGGTGGTCACGAG
GGTGGGCCAGGGCACGGGCAGCTTGCCGGTGGTGCAGATGAACTTCAGGGTCAGCTTGCCGTAGGTGGCA
TCGCCCTCGCCCTCGCCGGACACGCTGAACTTGTGGCCGTTTACGTCGCCGTCCAGCTCGACCAGGATGG
GCACCACCCCGGTGAACAGCTCCTCGCCCTTGCTCACCATGAATTCCACCACACTGGACTAGTGGATCCG
AGCTCGGTACCAAGCTTAAGTTTAAACGCTAGCCAGCTTGGGTCTCCCTATAGTGAGTCGTATTAATTTC
GATAAGCCAGTAAGCAGTGGGTTCTCTAGTTAGCCAGAGAGCTCTGCTTATATAGACCTCCCACCGTACA
CGCCTACCGCCCATTTGCGTCAATGGGGCGGAGTTGTTACGACATTTTGGAAAGTCCCGTTGATTTTGGT
GCCAAAACAAACTCCCATTGACGTCAATGGGGTGGAGACTTGGAAATCCCCGTGAGTCAAACCGCTATCC
ACGCCCATTGATGTACTGCCAAAACCGCATCACCATGGTAATAGCGATGACTAATACGTAGATGTACTGC
CAAGTAGGAAAGTCCCATAAGGTCATGTACTGGGCATAATGCCAGGCGGGCCATTTACCGTCATTGACGT
CAATAGGGGGCGTACTTGGCATATGATACACTTGATGTACTGCCAAGTGGGCAGTTTACCGTAAATACTC
CACCCATTGACGTCAATGGAAAGTCCCTATTGGCGTTACTATGGGAACATACGTCATTATTGACGTCAAT
GGGCGGGGGTCGTTGGGCGGTCAGCCAGGCGGGCCATTTACCGTAAGTTATGTAACGCGGAACTCCATAT
ATGGGCTATGAACTAATGACCCCGTAATTGATTACTATTAATAACTAGTCAATAATCAATGTCAACGCGT
ATATCTGGCCCGTACATCGCGAAGCAGCGCAAAACGCCTAACCCTAAGCAGATTCTTCATGCAATTGTCG
GTCAAGCCTTGCCTTGTTGTAGCTTAAATTTTGCTCGCGCACTACTCAGCGACCTCCAACACACAAGCAG
GGAGCAGATACTGGCTTAACTATGCGGCATCAGAGCAGATTGTACTGAGAGTGCACCATAGGGGATCGGG
AGATCTCCCGATCCGTCGACGTCAGGTGGCACTTTTCGGGGAAATGTGCGCGGAACCCCTATTTGTTTAT
TTTTCTAAATACATTCAAATATGTATCCGCTCATGAGACAATAACCCTGATAAATGCTTCAATAATATTG
AAAAAGGAAGAGTATGAGTATTCAACATTTCCGTGTCGCCCTTATTCCCTTTTTTGCGGCATTTTGCCTT
CCTGTTTTTGCTCACCCAGAAACGCTGGTGAAAGTAAAAGATGCTGAAGATCAGTTGGGTGCACGAGTGG
GTTACATCGAACTGGATCTCAACAGCGGTAAGATCCTTGAGAGTTTTCGCCCCGAAGAACGTTTTCCAAT
GATGAGCACTTTTAAAGTTCTGCTATGTGGCGCGGTATTATCCCGTATTGACGCCGGGCAAGAGCAACTC
GGTCGCCGCATACACTATTCTCAGAATGACTTGGTTGAGTACTCACCAGTCACAGAAAAGCATCTTACGG
ATGGCATGACAGTAAGAGAATTATGCAGTGCTGCCATAACCATGAGTGATAACACTGCGGCCAACTTACT
TCTGACAACGATCGGAGGACCGAAGGAGCTAACCGCTTTTTTGCACAACATGGGGGATCATGTAACTCGC
CTTGATCGTTGGGAACCGGAGCTGAATGAAGCCATACCAAACGACGAGCGTGACACCACGATGCCTGTAG
CAATGGCAACAACGTTGCGCAAACTATTAACTGGCGAACTACTTACTCTAGCTTCCCGGCAACAATTAAT
AGACTGGATGGAGGCGGATAAAGTTGCAGGACCACTTCTGCGCTCGGCCCTTCCGGCTGGCTGGTTTATT
GCTGATAAATCTGGAGCCGGTGAGCGTGGGTCTCGCGGTATCATTGCAGCACTGGGGCCAGATGGTAAGC
CCTCCCGTATCGTAGTTATCTACACGACGGGGAGTCAGGCAACTATGGATGAACGAAATAGACAGATCGC
TGAGATAGGTGCCTCACTGATTAAGCATTGGTAACTGTCAGACCAAGTTTACTCATATATACTTTAGATT
GATTTAAAACTTCATTTTTAATTTAAAAGGATCTAGGTGAAGATCCTTTTTGATAATCTCATGACCAAAA
TCCCTTAACGTGAGTTTTCGTTCCACTGAGCGTCAGACCCCGTAGAAAAGATCAAAGGATCTTC
